Addgene plasmid #158172: p663-UBC-miniTurbo-V5-CDK14_IDG-K
Purpose: Gateway destination clone of CDK14 (human) tagged with N-terminal miniTurbo-V5 for generating protein-proximity networks using proximity-dependent biotinylation proteomics
Depositing lab: Ben Major. Depositing organization: Washington University in Saint Louis.
Backbone
  Vector backbone: pDest663
  Backbone manufacturer: PEL
  Backbone size w/o insert (bp): 9019
  Vector type: Mammalian Expression, Lentiviral ; Gateway Destination
  Selectable markers: Puromycin
Growth in bacteria
  Bacterial resistance: Ampicillin, 100 μg/mL
  Growth temperature: 30°C
  Growth strain: NEB Stable
  Copy number: Low Copy
Gene/Insert
  Gene/Insert name: miniTurbo-V5-CDK14 (alt name: CDK14)
  Species: H. sapiens (human)
  Entrez Gene: CDK14 (a.k.a. PFTAIRE1, PFTK1)
  Promoter: Ubiquitin
  Tag / fusion protein: miniTurbo-V5 (N terminal on insert)
  Cloning method: Gateway Cloning
  Sequencing primers: 5′ GCCCGAAGGAATAGAAGAAGAA; 3′ CATAGCGTAAAAGGAGCAACA
Terms and licenses: Academic/Nonprofit Terms; Industry Terms: Not Available to Industry
Depositor comments: These plasmids were generated as part of the Illuminating the Druggable Genome (IDG) program sponsored by the NIH Common Fund. The goal of this program is to identify, gather, and distribute information and resources for proteins that currently are not well-studied yet belong to commonly drug-targeted protein families: protein kinases, non-olfactory G-protein coupled receptors (GPCRs), and ion channels. The IDG program is designed to develop fundamental research tools for understudied proteins, elucidate their function, and disseminate the IDG-related resources and data to the greater scientific community. These lentiviral gateway destination plasmids were generated, as part of the Kinase-Data and Resource Generating Center (DRGC), using the single fragment or multisite gateway cloning technology. They were used for generating proteomics-based protein-interaction and protein-proximity networks that can be accessed through the kinase-DRGC website https://darkkinome.org/. Each plasmid has either an N- or C-terminal fusion protein (Flag/ V5/V5-miniTurbo/V5-TurboID/miniTurbo-V5/TurboID-V5) tagged understudied kinase driven under either a CMV or Ubiquitin (UBC) promoter. All inserts in the pENTR plasmids used to generate the deposited destination plasmids were end-sequenced and insert size validated prior to multi-site gateway cloning. The combined insert size of the single fragment or three fragment destination plasmids were confirmed by restriction digestion (BsrGI, and EcoRV for pDest667; BsrGI, EcoRV, and BstZ17I for pDest663; and BsrGI for pHAGE) and all plasmids were partially sequenced to ensure in-frame ORFs and fusion tags.
How to cite: p663-UBC-miniTurbo-V5-CDK14_IDG-K was a gift from Ben Major (Addgene plasmid # 158172 ; http://n2t.net/addgene:158172 ; RRID:Addgene_158172)
