[The description below was written by a language model from this plasmid's Addgene catalogue record and pLannotate feature annotations shown in this document.]
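Description:
p663-UBC-miniTurbo-V5-CDK14_IDG-K is a lentiviral mammalian expression clone built on the pDest663 Gateway destination backbone, carrying human CDK14 (PFTAIRE1/PFTK1) fused at its N terminus to miniTurbo-V5. The sequenced plasmid is about 10.8 kb. It is propagated in E. coli through a ColE1/pUC-type origin with ampicillin selection. The catalogue lists it as low copy and grown in a recombination-tolerant strain, as is common for vectors with repeated LTRs. An f1 origin, an SV40 origin and lac/T3/T7 remnants from the parental cloning vector are also present.

The viral genome is arranged in a third-generation style. An RSV promoter replaces the U3 region upstream of a truncated HIV-1 5' LTR, followed by the Ψ packaging signal with a partial gag sequence, the RRE for Rev-dependent export, and the cPPT/CTS. A second truncated LTR, followed by an SV40 poly(A) signal, closes the genome on the 3' side. Between these elements, attB4, attB5, attB1 and attB2 scars mark a multisite Gateway assembly that joined three modules: the human ubiquitin C promoter, the miniTurbo biotin ligase, and the CDK14 ORF. The feature table does not annotate the V5 epitope separately, though the record places it between miniTurbo and the kinase. A WPRE follows the fusion to boost transcript expression, and a separate mouse PGK promoter drives puromycin N-acetyltransferase for selecting transduced cells.

The construct was made within the Illuminating the Druggable Genome program's kinase resource centre, which studies understudied kinases. It is intended for stable expression of the bait so that miniTurbo biotinylates nearby proteins, which are then identified by proteomics to map CDK14 protein-proximity networks.
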