Features (pLannotate 1.2.2; 32 found; start..end, strand, type, name):
     17..117     +  CDS            Rev (fragment): human immunodeficiency virus 1 (HIV-1) Rev protein; rev; enhances nuclear export of unspliced and incompletely spliced viral mRNAs
    136..252     +  misc_feature   cPPT/CTS: central polypurine tract and central termination sequence of HIV-1
    286..306     +  protein_bind   attB4: mutant version of attB; core recombination site for the Gateway® BP reaction BP Clonase™
    306..1517    +  promoter       UbC promoter: human ubiquitin C promoter
   1521..1539    -  protein_bind   attB5 (fragment): mutant version of attB; core recombination site for the Gateway® BP reaction BP Clonase™
   1554..2324    +  CDS            miniTurbo: N-terminally truncated mutant of the E. coli biotin ligase BioID engineered for improved catalytic efficiency (Branon et al., 2018)
   2373..2397    +  protein_bind   attB1: mutant version of attB; recombination site for the Gateway® BP reaction BP Clonase™
   2469..3755    +  CDS            CDK14 (fragment): CDK14_HUMAN - Also known as KIAA0834, PFTK1. Experimental evidence at protein level: Swiss-Prot protein existence level 1. Serine/threonine-protein kinase involved in the control of the eukaryotic cell cycle, whose activity is controlled by an associated cyclin. Acts as a cell-cycle regulator of Wnt signaling pathway during G2/M phase by mediating the phosphorylation of LRP6 at 'Ser-1490', leading to the activation of the Wnt signaling pathway. Acts as a regulator of cell cycle progression and cell proliferation via its interaction with CCDN3. Phosphorylates RB1 in vitro, however the relevance
   3760..3781    -  protein_bind   attB2 (fragment): mutant version of attB; recombination site for the Gateway® BP reaction BP Clonase™
   3814..4402    +  misc_feature   WPRE: woodchuck hepatitis virus posttranscriptional regulatory element
   4416..4915    +  promoter       PGK promoter: mouse phosphoglycerate kinase 1 promoter
   4936..5535    +  CDS            PuroR: puromycin N-acetyltransferase; pac from Streptomyces alboniger; confers resistance to puromycin
   5603..5740    +  CDS            nef (fragment): NEF_HV1LA - Experimental evidence at protein level: Swiss-Prot protein existence level 1. Extracellular Nef protein targets CD4(+) T-lymphocytes for apoptosis by interacting with CXCR4 surface receptors. From Human immunodeficiency virus type 1 group M subtype B (isolate Lai) (HIV-1).
   5726..5906    +  LTR            5' LTR (truncated): truncated 5' long terminal repeat (LTR) from HIV-1
   5978..6099    +  polyA_signal   SV40 poly(A) signal: SV40 polyadenylation signal
   6139..6274    +  rep_origin     SV40 ori: SV40 origin of replication
   6295..6313    -  promoter       T7 promoter: promoter for bacteriophage T7 RNA polymerase
   6321..6476    +  CDS            lacZα (fragment): LacZα fragment of β-galactosidase; lacZ fragment
   6481..6909    +  rep_origin     f1 ori (sequence partly withheld): f1 bacteriophage origin of replication; arrow indicates direction of (+) strand synthesis
   6962..7066    +  promoter       AmpR promoter: bla
   7067..7927    +  CDS            AmpR: β-lactamase; bla; confers resistance to ampicillin, carbenicillin, and related antibiotics
   8098..8686    +  rep_origin     ori: high-copy-number ColE1/pMB1/pBR322/pUC origin of replication
   8869..8961    +  CDS            lacI (fragment): lac repressor; lacI; The lac repressor binds to the lac operator to inhibit transcription in E. coli. This inhibition can be relieved by adding lactose or isopropyl-β-D-thiogalactopyranoside (IPTG).
   8974..8995    +  protein_bind   CAP binding site: CAP binding activates transcription in the presence of cAMP. E. coli catabolite activator protein
   9010..9040    +  promoter       lac promoter: promoter for the E. coli lac operon
   9044..9066    +  protein_bind   lac operator (fragment): The lac repressor binds to the lac operator to inhibit transcription in E. coli. This inhibition can be relieved by adding lactose or isopropyl-β-D-thiogalactopyranoside (IPTG). lac repressor encoded by lacI
   9109..9127    +  promoter       T3 promoter: promoter for bacteriophage T3 RNA polymerase
   9155..9381    +  promoter       RSV promoter: Rous sarcoma virus enhancer/promoter
   9382..9562    +  LTR            5' LTR (truncated): truncated 5' long terminal repeat (LTR) from HIV-1
   9609..9734    +  misc_feature   HIV-1 Ψ: packaging signal of human immunodeficiency virus type 1
   9718..10081   +  CDS            HIV-1 gag (fragment): gag protein from human immunodeficiency virus 1; gag
  10227..10460   +  misc_feature   RRE: The Rev response element (RRE) of HIV-1 allows for Rev-dependent mRNA export from the nucleus to the cytoplasm.
>Addgene plasmid #158172 | p663-UBC-miniTurbo-V5-CDK14_IDG-K | addgene full sequence | sequence record 328049 | Addgene NGS Result
ACCATTATCGTTTCAGACCCACCTCCCAACCCCGAGGGGACCCGACAGGCCCGAAGGAATAGAAGAAGAA
GGTGGAGAGAGAGACAGAGACAGATCCATTCGATTAGTGAACGGATCTCGACGGTATCGGTTAACTTTTA
AAAGAAAAGGGGGGATTGGGGGGTACAGTGCAGGGGAAAGAATAGTAGACATAATAGCAACAGACATACA
AACTAAAGAATTACAAAAACAAATTACAAAATTCAAAATTTTATCGTCCAGTGTGGTGGAATTCTGCAGA
TATCACAACTTTGTATAGAAAAGTTGGCCTCCGCGCCGGGTTTTGGCGCCTCCCGCGGGCGCCCCCCTCC
TCACGGCGAGCGCTGCCACGTCAGACGAAGGGCGCAGCGAGCGTCCTGATCCTTCCGCCCGGACGCTCAG
GACAGCGGCCCGCTGCTCATAAGACTCGGCCTTAGAACCCCAGTATCAGCAGAAGGACATTTTAGGACGG
GACTTGGGTGACTCTAGGGCACTGGTTTTCTTTCCAGAGAGCGGAACAGGCGAGGAAAAGTAGTCCCTTC
TCGGCGATTCTGCGGAGGGATCTCCGTGGGGCGGTGAACGCCGATGATTATATAAGGACGCGCCGGGTGT
GGCACAGCTAGTTCCGTCGCAGCCGGGATTTGGGTCGCGGTTCTTGTTTGTGGATCGCTGTGATCGTCAC
TTGGTGAGTAGCGGGCTGCTGGGCTGGCCGGGGCTTTCGTGGCCGCCGGGCCGCTCGGTGGGACGGAAGC
GTGTGGAGAGACCGCCAAGGGCTGTAGTCTGGGTCCGCGAGCAAGGTTGCCCTGAACTGGGGGTTGGGGG
GAGCGCAGCAAAATGGCGGCTGTTCCCGAGTCTTGAATGGAAGACGCTTGTGAGGCGGGCTGTGAGGTCG
TTGAAACAAGGTGGGGGGCATGGTGGGCGGCAAGAACCCAAGGTCTTGAGGCCTTCGCTAATGCGGGAAA
GCTCTTATTCGGGTGAGATGGGCTGGGGCACCATCTGGGGACCCTGACGTGAAGTTTGTCACTGACTGGA
GAACTCGGTTTGTCGTCTGTTGCGGGGGCGGCAGTTATGGCGGTGCCGTTGGGCAGTGCACCCGTACCTT
TGGGAGCGCGCGCCCTCGTCGTGTCGTGACGTCACCCGTTCTGTTGGCTTATAATGCAGGGTGGGGCCAC
CTGCCGGTAGGTGTGCGGTAGGCTTTTCTCCGTCGCAGGACGCAGGGTTCGGGCCTAGGGTAGGCTCTCC
TGAATCGACAGGCGCCGGACCTCTGGTGAGGGGAGGGATAAGTGAGGCGTCAGTTTCTTTGGTCGGTTTT
ATGTACCTATCTTCTTAAGTAGCTGAAGCTCCGGTTTTGAACTATGCGCTCGGGGTTGGCGAGTGTGTTT
TGTGAAGTTTTTTAGGCACCTTTTGAAATGTAATCATTTGGGTCAATATGTAATTTTCAGTGTTAGACTA
GTAAATTGTCCGCTAAATTCTGGCCGTTTTTGGCTTTTTTGTTAGACGGCCAACTTTTGTATACAAAGTG
GGCCACCATGGGAATCCCGCTGCTGAACGCTAAACAGATTCTGGGACAGCTGGACGGCGGGAGCGTGGCA
GTCCTGCCTGTGGTCGACTCCACCAATCAGTACCTGCTGGATCGAATCGGCGAGCTGAAGAGTGGGGATG
CTTGCATTGCAGAATATCAGCAGGCAGGGAGAGGAAGCAGAGGGAGGAAATGGTTCTCTCCTTTTGGAGC
TAACCTGTACCTGAGTATGTTTTGGCGCCTGAAGCGGGGACCAGCAGCAATCGGCCTGGGCCCGGTCATC
GGAATTGTCATGGCAGAAGCGCTGCGAAAGCTGGGAGCAGACAAGGTGCGAGTCAAATGGCCCAATGACC
TGTATCTGCAGGATAGAAAGCTGGCAGGCATCCTGGTGGAGCTGGCCGGAATAACAGGCGATGCTGCACA
GATCGTCATTGGCGCCGGGATTAACGTGGCTATGAGGCGCGTGGAGGAAAGCGTGGTCAATCAGGGCTGG
ATCACACTGCAGGAAGCAGGGATTAACCTGGACAGGAATACTCTGGCCGCTATGCTGATCCGAGAGCTGC
GGGCAGCCCTGGAACTGTTCGAGCAGGAAGGCCTGGCTCCATATCTGTCACGGTGGGAGAAGCTGGATAA
CTTCATCAATAGACCCGTGAAGCTGATCATTGGGGACAAAGAGATTTTCGGGATTAGCCGGGGGATTGAT
AAACAGGGAGCCCTGCTGCTGGAACAGGACGGAGTTATCAAACCCTGGATGGGCGGAGAAATCAGTCTGC
GGTCTGCCGAAAAGGCTAGCGGCAAGCCCATCCCCAACCCCCTGCTGGGCCTGGACAGCACCACAACTTT
GTACAAAAAAGCAGGCTCCACCATGCACGGTTACTTTGGCTGCAATGCTGCTGCAGAGCCCGGTTACTCT
GCCTTCGTGGGAACTCCACAGATATGTGTCACAAAGATGTCTACACGGAACTGCCAGGGAATGGACTCAG
TGATCAAACCCCTGGACACAATTCCTGAGGATAAAAAAGTCAGAGTTCAGAGGACACAGAGCACTTTTGA
CCCATTTGAGAAACCAGCTAATCAAGTAAAGAGGGTGCATTCTGAGAACAATGCTTGCATTAACTTTAAG
ACCTCCTCCACTGGCAAAGAGTCACCTAAAGTTAGGCGGCACTCCAGCCCCAGCTCGCCAACAAGTCCCA
AATTTGGAAAAGCTGACTCATATGAAAAGCTGGAAAAACTAGGGGAAGGATCTTATGCTACAGTATACAA
AGGGAAAAGCAAGGTAAATGGGAAGTTGGTAGCTCTGAAGGTGATCAGGCTGCAGGAAGAAGAAGGGACA
CCTTTCACAGCTATCAGGGAAGCTTCTCTTTTAAAAGGACTAAAACATGCTAACATAGTGCTACTTCATG
ACATCATCCATACCAAGGAGACGCTGACACTTGTGTTTGAATATGTGCACACTGATTTATGTCAGTACAT
GGACAAGCACCCTGGGGGGCTGCATCCAGATAATGTGAAGTTGTTTTTATTTCAGTTGCTGCGAGGTCTG
TCTTACATCCACCAGCGTTATATTTTGCACAGAGACCTGAAACCACAGAACCTTCTGATCAGTGACACGG
GGGAGTTAAAGCTGGCAGATTTCGGTCTTGCAAGAGCAAAATCCGTCCCTAGCCACACATACTCCAACGA
AGTGGTTACCTTGTGGTACAGACCTCCAGATGTCCTTCTAGGCTCAACAGAATATTCCACCTGCCTTGAC
ATGTGGGGAGTAGGTTGCATCTTTGTTGAAATGATCCAAGGAGTTGCTGCTTTTCCAGGAATGAAAGACA
TTCAGGATCAACTTGAACGAATATTTCTGGTTCTTGGAACACCAAATGAGGACACATGGCCTGGAGTTCA
TTCTTTACCACATTTTAAGCCAGAACGCTTTACCCTGTACAGCTCTAAAAACCTTAGACAAGCATGGAAT
AAGCTCAGCTATGTGAACCATGCAGAGGACCTGGCCTCCAAGCTCCTACAATGTTCCCCAAAGAACAGAC
TGTCGGCACAGGCTGCCTTGAGCCACGAGTATTTTAGTGACCTGCCGCCACGGCTATGGGAACTCACCGA
CATGTCTTCTATTTTTACTGTCCCAAATGTGAGATTGCAACCAGAAGCTGGAGAAAGCATGCGGGCCTTT
GGGAAAAACAATAGTTATGGCAAAAGTCTATCAAACAGCAAGCACTAGGACCCAGCTTTCTTGTACAAAG
TTGTGATATCCAGCACAGTGGCGGCCGCTCGACAATCAACCTCTGGATTACAAAATTTGTGAAAGATTGA
CTGGTATTCTTAACTATGTTGCTCCTTTTACGCTATGTGGATACGCTGCTTTAATGCCTTTGTATCATGC
TATTGCTTCCCGTATGGCTTTCATTTTCTCCTCCTTGTATAAATCCTGGTTGCTGTCTCTTTATGAGGAG
TTGTGGCCCGTTGTCAGGCAACGTGGCGTGGTGTGCACTGTGTTTGCTGACGCAACCCCCACTGGTTGGG
GCATTGCCACCACCTGTCAGCTCCTTTCCGGGACTTTCGCTTTCCCCCTCCCTATTGCCACGGCGGAACT
CATCGCCGCCTGCCTTGCCCGCTGCTGGACAGGGGCTCGGCTGTTGGGCACTGACAATTCCGTGGTGTTG
TCGGGGAAGCTGACGTCCTTTCCATGGCTGCTCGCCTGTGTTGCCACCTGGATTCTGCGCGGGACGTCCT
TCTGCTACGTCCCTTCGGCCCTCAATCCAGCGGACCTTCCTTCCCGCGGCCTGCTGCCGGCTCTGCGGCC
TCTTCCGCGTCTTCGCCTTCGCCCTCAGACGAGTCGGATCTCCCTTTGGGCCGCCTCCCCGCCTGGAATT
CTACCGGGTAGGGGAGGCGCTTTTCCCAAGGCAGTCTGGAGCATGCGCTTTAGCAGCCCCGCTGGGCACT
TGGCGCTACACAAGTGGCCTCTGGCCTCGCACACATTCCACATCCACCGGTAGGCGCCAACCGGCTCCGT
TCTTTGGTGGCCCCTTCGCGCCACCTTCTACTCCTCCCCTAGTCAGGAAGTTCCCCCCCGCCCCGCAGCT
CGCGTCGTGCAGGACGTGACAAATGGAAGTAGCACGTCTCACTAGTCTCGTGCAGATGGACAGCACCGCT
GAGCAATGGAAGCGGGTAGGCCTTTGGGGCAGCGGCCAATAGCAGCTTTGCTCCTTCGCTTTCTGGGCTC
AGAGGCTGGGAAGGGGTGGGTCCGGGGGCGGGCTCAGGGGCGGGCTCAGGGGCGGGGCGGGCGCCCGAAG
GTCCTCCGGAGGCCCGGCATTCTGCACGCTTCAAAAGCGCACGTCTGCCGCGCTGTTCTCCTCTTCCTCA
TCTCCGGGCCTTTCGACCTGCAGCCCAAGCTTACCATGACCGAGTACAAGCCCACGGTGCGCCTCGCCAC
CCGCGACGACGTCCCCAGGGCCGTACGCACCCTCGCCGCCGCGTTCGCCGACTACCCCGCCACGCGCCAC
ACCGTCGATCCGGACCGCCACATCGAGCGGGTCACCGAGCTGCAAGAACTCTTCCTCACGCGCGTCGGGC
TCGACATCGGCAAGGTGTGGGTCGCGGACGACGGCGCCGCGGTGGCGGTCTGGACCACGCCGGAGAGCGT
CGAAGCGGGGGCGGTGTTCGCCGAGATCGGCCCGCGCATGGCCGAGTTGAGCGGTTCCCGGCTGGCCGCG
CAGCAACAGATGGAAGGCCTCCTGGCGCCGCACCGGCCCAAGGAGCCCGCGTGGTTCCTGGCCACCGTCG
GCGTCTCGCCCGACCACCAGGGCAAGGGTCTGGGCAGCGCCGTCGTGCTCCCCGGAGTGGAGGCGGCCGA
GCGCGCCGGGGTGCCCGCCTTCCTGGAGACCTCCGCGCCCCGCAACCTCCCCTTCTACGAGCGGCTCGGC
TTCACCGTCACCGCCGACGTCGAGGTGCCCGAAGGACCGCGCACCTGGTGCATGACCCGCAAGCCCGGTG
CCTGACGCCCGCCCCACGACCCGCAGCGCCCGACCGAAAGGAGCGCACGACCCCATGCATCTCGAGGGCC
CGGTACCTTTAAGACCAATGACTTACAAGGCAGCTGTAGATCTTAGCCACTTTTTAAAAGAAAAGGGGGG
ACTGGAAGGGCTAGCTCACTCCCAACGAAGACAAGATCTGCTTTTTGCTTGTACTGGGTCTCTCTGGTTA
GACCAGATCTGAGCCTGGGAGCTCTCTGGCTAACTAGGGAACCCACTGCTTAAGCCTCAATAAAGCTTGC
CTTGAGTGCTTCAAGTAGTGTGTGCCCGTCTGTTGTGTGACTCTGGTAACTAGAGATCCCTCAGACCCTT
TTAGTCAGTGTGGAAAATCTCTAGCAGTAGTAGTTCATGTCATCTTATTATTCAGTATTTATAACTTGCA
AAGAAATGAATATCAGAGAGTGAGAGGAACTTGTTTATTGCAGCTTATAATGGTTACAAATAAAGCAATA
GCATCACAAATTTCACAAATAAAGCATTTTTTTCACTGCATTCTAGTTGTGGTTTGTCCAAACTCATCAA
TGTATCTTATCATGTCTGGCTCTAGCTATCCCGCCCCTAACTCCGCCCATCCCGCCCCTAACTCCGCCCA
GTTCCGCCCATTCTCCGCCCCATGGCTGACTAATTTTTTTTATTTATGCAGAGGCCGAGGCCGCCTCGGC
CTCTGAGCTATTCCAGAAGTAGTGAGGAGGCTTTTTTGGAGGCCTAGGGACGTACCCAATTCGCCCTATA
GTGAGTCGTATTACGCGCGCTCACTGGCCGTCGTTTTACAACGTCGTGACTGGGAAAACCCTGGCGTTAC
CCAACTTAATCGCCTTGCAGCACATCCCCCTTTCGCCAGCTGGCGTAATAGCGAAGAGGCCCGCACCGAT
CGCCCTTCCCAACAGTTGCGCAGCCTGAATGGCGAATGGG
[124 nt withheld, positions 6481-6604]
C
[91 nt withheld, positions 6606-6696]
A
[49 nt withheld, positions 6698-6746]
CCTTTGACGTTGGAGTCCACGTTCTTT
[37 nt withheld, positions 6774-6810]
ACCCTATCTCGGTCTATTCTTTTGATTTATAAGGGATTTTGCCGATTTCGGCCTATTGGTTAAAAAATGA
GCTGATTTAACAAAAATTTAACGCGAATTTTAACAAAATATTAACGCTTACAATTTAGGTGGCACTTTTC
GGGGAAATGTGCGCGGAACCCCTATTTGTTTATTTTTCTAAATACATTCAAATATGTATCCGCTCATGAG
ACAATAACCCTGATAAATGCTTCAATAATATTGAAAAAGGAAGAGTATGAGTATTCAACATTTCCGTGTC
GCCCTTATTCCCTTTTTTGCGGCATTTTGCCTTCCTGTTTTTGCTCACCCAGAAACGCTGGTGAAAGTAA
AAGATGCTGAAGATCAGTTGGGTGCACGAGTGGGTTACATCGAACTGGATCTCAACAGCGGTAAGATCCT
TGAGAGTTTTCGCCCCGAAGAACGTTTTCCAATGATGAGCACTTTTAAAGTTCTGCTATGTGGCGCGGTA
TTATCCCGTATTGACGCCGGGCAAGAGCAACTCGGTCGCCGCATACACTATTCTCAGAATGACTTGGTTG
AGTACTCACCAGTCACAGAAAAGCATCTTACGGATGGCATGACAGTAAGAGAATTATGCAGTGCTGCCAT
AACCATGAGTGATAACACTGCGGCCAACTTACTTCTGACAACGATCGGAGGACCGAAGGAGCTAACCGCT
TTTTTGCACAACATGGGGGATCATGTAACTCGCCTTGATCGTTGGGAACCGGAGCTGAATGAAGCCATAC
CAAACGACGAGCGTGACACCACGATGCCTGTAGCAATGGCAACAACGTTGCGCAAACTATTAACTGGCGA
ACTACTTACTCTAGCTTCCCGGCAACAATTAATAGACTGGATGGAGGCGGATAAAGTTGCAGGACCACTT
CTGCGCTCGGCCCTTCCGGCTGGCTGGTTTATTGCTGATAAATCTGGAGCCGGTGAGCGTGGGTCTCGCG
GTATCATTGCAGCACTGGGGCCAGATGGTAAGCCCTCCCGTATCGTAGTTATCTACACGACGGGGAGTCA
GGCAACTATGGATGAACGAAATAGACAGATCGCTGAGATAGGTGCCTCACTGATTAAGCATTGGTAACTG
TCAGACCAAGTTTACTCATATATACTTTAGATTGATTTAAAACTTCATTTTTAATTTAAAAGGATCTAGG
TGAAGATCCTTTTTGATAATCTCATGACCAAAATCCCTTAACGTGAGTTTTCGTTCCACTGAGCGTCAGA
CCCCGTAGAAAAGATCAAAGGATCTTCTTGAGATCCTTTTTTTCTGCGCGTAATCTGCTGCTTGCAAACA
AAAAAACCACCGCTACCAGCGGTGGTTTGTTTGCCGGATCAAGAGCTACCAACTCTTTTTCCGAAGGTAA
CTGGCTTCAGCAGAGCGCAGATACCAAATACTGTTCTTCTAGTGTAGCCGTAGTTAGGCCACCACTTCAA
GAACTCTGTAGCACCGCCTACATACCTCGCTCTGCTAATCCTGTTACCAGTGGCTGCTGCCAGTGGCGAT
AAGTCGTGTCTTACCGGGTTGGACTCAAGACGATAGTTACCGGATAAGGCGCAGCGGTCGGGCTGAACGG
GGGGTTCGTGCACACAGCCCAGCTTGGAGCGAACGACCTACACCGAACTGAGATACCTACAGCGTGAGCT
ATGAGAAAGCGCCACGCTTCCCGAAGGGAGAAAGGCGGACAGGTATCCGGTAAGCGGCAGGGTCGGAACA
GGAGAGCGCACGAGGGAGCTTCCAGGGGGAAACGCCTGGTATCTTTATAGTCCTGTCGGGTTTCGCCACC
TCTGACTTGAGCGTCGATTTTTGTGATGCTCGTCAGGGGGGCGGAGCCTATGGAAAAACGCCAGCAACGC
GGCCTTTTTACGGTTCCTGGCCTTTTGCTGGCCTTTTGCTCACATGTTCTTTCCTGCGTTATCCCCTGAT
TCTGTGGATAACCGTATTACCGCCTTTGAGTGAGCTGATACCGCTCGCCGCAGCCGAACGACCGAGCGCA
GCGAGTCAGTGAGCGAGGAAGCGGAAGAGCGCCCAATACGCAAACCGCCTCTCCCCGCGCGTTGGCCGAT
TCATTAATGCAGCTGGCACGACAGGTTTCCCGACTGGAAAGCGGGCAGTGAGCGCAACGCAATTAATGTG
AGTTAGCTCACTCATTAGGCACCCCAGGCTTTACACTTTATGCTTCCGGCTCGTATGTTGTGTGGAATTG
TGAGCGGATAACAATTTCACACAGGAAACAGCTATGACCATGATTACGCCAAGCGCGCAATTAACCCTCA
CTAAAGGGAACAAAAGCTGGAGCTGCAAGCTTAATGTAGTCTTATGCAATACTCTTGTAGTCTTGCAACA
TGGTAACGATGAGTTAGCAACATGCCTTACAAGGAGAGAAAAAGCACCGTGCATGCCGATTGGTGGAAGT
AAGGTGGTACGATCGTGCCTTATTAGGAAGGCAACAGACGGGTCTGACATGGATTGGACGAACCACTGAA
TTGCCGCATTGCAGAGATATTGTATTTAAGTGCCTAGCTCGATACATAAACGGGTCTCTCTGGTTAGACC
AGATCTGAGCCTGGGAGCTCTCTGGCTAACTAGGGAACCCACTGCTTAAGCCTCAATAAAGCTTGCCTTG
AGTGCTTCAAGTAGTGTGTGCCCGTCTGTTGTGTGACTCTGGTAACTAGAGATCCCTCAGACCCTTTTAG
TCAGTGTGGAAAATCTCTAGCAGTGGCGCCCGAACAGGGACTTGAAAGCGAAAGGGAAACCAGAGGAGCT
CTCTCGACGCAGGACTCGGCTTGCTGAAGCGCGCACGGCAAGAGGCGAGGGGCGGCGACTGGTGAGTACG
CCAAAAATTTTGACTAGCGGAGGCTAGAAGGAGAGAGATGGGTGCGAGAGCGTCAGTATTAAGCGGGGGA
GAATTAGATCGCGATGGGAAAAAATTCGGTTAAGGCCAGGGGGAAAGAAAAAATATAAATTAAAACATAT
AGTATGGGCAAGCAGGGAGCTAGAACGATTCGCAGTTAATCCTGGCCTGTTAGAAACATCAGAAGGCTGT
AGACAAATACTGGGACAGCTACAACCATCCCTTCAGACAGGATCAGAAGAACTTAGATCATTATATAATA
CAGTAGCAACCCTCTATTGTGTGCATCAAAGGATAGAGATAAAAGACACCAAGGAAGCTTTAGACAAGAT
AGAGGAAGAGCAAAACAAAAGTAAGACCACCGCACAGCAAGCGGCCGCTGATCTTCAGACCTGGAGGAGG
AGATATGAGGGACAATTGGAGAAGTGAATTATATAAATATAAAGTAGTAAAAATTGAACCATTAGGAGTA
GCACCCACCAAGGCAAAGAGAAGAGTGGTGCAGAGAGAAAAAAGAGCAGTGGGAATAGGAGCTTTGTTCC
TTGGGTTCTTGGGAGCAGCAGGAAGCACTATGGGCGCAGCGTCAATGACGCTGACGGTACAGGCCAGACA
ATTATTGTCTGGTATAGTGCAGCAGCAGAACAATTTGCTGAGGGCTATTGAGGCGCAACAGCATCTGTTG
CAACTCACAGTCTGGGGCATCAAGCAGCTCCAGGCAAGAATCCTGGCTGTGGAAAGATACCTAAAGGATC
AACAGCTCCTGGGGATTTGGGGTTGCTCTGGAAAACTCATTTGCACCACTGCTGTGCCTTGGAATGCTAG
TTGGAGTAATAAATCTCTGGAACAGATTTGGAATCACACGACCTGGATGGAGTGGGACAGAGAAATTAAC
AATTACACAAGCTTAATACACTCCTTAATTGAAGAATCGCAAAACCAGCAAGAAAAGAATGAACAAGAAT
TATTGGAATTAGATAAATGGGCAAGTTTGTGGAATTGGTTTAACATAACAAATTGGCTGTGGTATATAAA
ATTATTCATAATGATAGTAGGAGGCTTGGTAGGTTTAAGAATAGTTTTTGCTGTACTTTCTATAGTGAAT
AGAGTTAGGCAGGGATATTC
